Addgene plasmid #72679: pORTMAGE-4
Purpose: Expresses Lambda Red recombinases and a dominant negative MutL allele all controlled by temperature sensitve cI857 repressor for high precision and efficiency MAGE experiments. Cam resistance marker.
Depositing lab: Csaba Pál. Depositing organization: HUN-REN Biological Research Centre Szeged (HUN-REN Szegedi Biológiai Kutatóközpont). Publication: A highly precise and portable genome engineering method allows comparison of mutational effects across bacterial species. Nyerges A, Csorgo B, Nagy I, Balint B, Bihari P, Lazar V, Apjok G, Umenhoffer K, Bogos B, Posfai G, Pal C. Proc Natl Acad Sci U S A. 2016 Feb 16. pii: 201520040. 10.1073/pnas.1520040113 PubMed 26884157.
Backbone
  Vector backbone: pSIM8
  Backbone manufacturer: Datta S. et al. (Gene 379 (2006) 109-115)
  Backbone size w/o insert (bp): 6248
  Total vector size (bp): 8096
  Modifications to backbone: MutL E32K allele cloned into vector
  Vector type: Bacterial Expression
Growth in bacteria
  Bacterial resistance: Chloramphenicol, 25 μg/mL
  Growth temperature: 30°C
  Growth strain: DH5alpha
  Growth instructions: Induction of expression of Lambda recombinases and MutL E32K allele at 42°C for 15 minutes, otherwise grow at 30°C
  Copy number: High Copy
Gene/Insert
  Gene/Insert name: mutL E32K
  Species: Escherichia coli
  Insert size (bp): 1848
  Mutation: E32K mutation conferring dominant mutator phenotype
  Tag / fusion protein: none (N terminal on insert)
Terms and licenses: Academic/Nonprofit Terms; Industry Terms: Not Available to Industry
Depositor comments: Please visit the depositor's website: http://group.szbk.u-szeged.hu/sysbiol/pal-csaba-lab-resources.html for additional resource information.
How to cite: pORTMAGE-4 was a gift from Csaba Pál (Addgene plasmid # 72679 ; http://n2t.net/addgene:72679 ; RRID:Addgene_72679)
