[The description below was written by a language model from this plasmid's Addgene catalogue record and the feature table of its GenBank file.]
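Description:
pORTMAGE-4 is a bacterial expression plasmid built on the pSIM8 backbone for multiplex automated genome engineering (MAGE), an oligonucleotide-mediated recombineering method. It replicates from the pBBR1 oriV together with its cognate pBBR1 Rep protein, a broad-host-range replicon that fits the record's emphasis on portability across bacterial species. Selection is by chloramphenicol, through a cat gene driven by its own promoter. The catalogue lists the plasmid as high copy and gives a total size of about 8.1 kb; the sequence record is 20 bp longer than the catalogue figure.

The payload combines the phage lambda Red recombination functions with a 1.8 kb Escherichia coli mutL allele carrying the E32K substitution, which acts as a dominant negative and confers a mutator phenotype by disabling methyl-directed mismatch repair. All of these genes are controlled by the temperature-sensitive lambda repressor cI857, which is encoded on the plasmid. At low temperature the repressor keeps the operon silent, and a brief heat shift inactivates it, so the recombinases and MutL E32K are produced together and only transiently. Beta anneals single-stranded oligonucleotides to their genomic targets, and the temporary block of mismatch repair lets the introduced mismatches persist. Restricting that block to a short window limits the off-target mutations that accumulate in permanently repair-deficient strains.

The feature table annotates Exo, Beta, a boxB element from the lambda nut site, the ts repressor, an AmpR promoter fragment and two Tn5 mosaic ends. It does not annotate the mutL insert, Gam or the lambda promoter, although an unannotated stretch downstream of exo is large enough to hold mutL.
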