LOCUS       Exported 8116 bp ds-DNA circular SYN 12-MAY-2021
DEFINITION  Expresses Lambda Red recombinases and a dominant negative MutL
            allele all controlled by temperature sensitve cI857 repressor for
            high precision and efficiency MAGE experiments. Cam resistance
            marker..
ACCESSION   .
VERSION     .
KEYWORDS    pORTMAGE-4
SOURCE      synthetic DNA construct
  ORGANISM  synthetic DNA construct
REFERENCE   1 (bases 1 to 8116)
  AUTHORS   Nyerges A, Csorgo B, Nagy I, Balint B, Bihari P, Lazar V, Apjok G,
            Umenhoffer K, Bogos B, Posfai G, Pal C
  TITLE     A highly precise and portable genome engineering method allows
            comparison of mutational effects across bacterial species.
  JOURNAL   Proc Natl Acad Sci U S A. 2016 Feb 16. pii: 201520040.
  PUBMED    26884157
REFERENCE   2 (bases 1 to 8116)
  AUTHORS   .
  TITLE     Direct Submission
  JOURNAL   Exported May 12, 2021 from SnapGene Server 1.1.58
            http://www.snapgene.com
FEATURES             Location/Qualifiers
     source          1..8116
                     /organism="synthetic DNA construct"
                     /mol_type="other DNA"
     misc_feature    4..22
                     /label=Tn5 ME
                     /note="hyperactive mosaic end for Tn5 transposase
                     recognition (Reznikoff et al., 2004)"
     CDS             complement(2014..2694)
                     /codon_start=1
                     /gene="exo"
                     /product="5' to 3' double-stranded DNA exonuclease in the
                     lambda Red system"
                     /label=Exo
                     /note="creates 3' single-stranded DNA tails"
                     /translation="MTPDIILQRTGIDVRAVEQGEDAWHKLRLGVITASEVHNVIAKPR
                     SGKKWPDMKMSYFHTLLAEVCTGVAPEVNAKALAWGKQYENDARTLFEFTSGVNVTESP
                     IIYRDESMRTACSPDGLCSDGNGLELKCPFTSRDFMKFRLGGFEAIKSAYMAQVQYSMW
                     VTRKNAWYFANYDPRMKREGLHYVVIERDEKYMASFDEIVPEFIEKMDEALAEIGFVFG
                     EQWR"
     CDS             complement(2691..3476)
                     /codon_start=1
                     /gene="bet"
                     /product="single-stranded DNA binding recombinase in the
                     lambda Red system"
                     /label=Beta
                     /note="mediates pairing of a single-stranded DNA with a
                     complementary target"
                     /translation="MSTALATLAGKLAERVGMDSVDPQELITTLRQTAFKGDASDAQFI
                     ALLIVANQYGLNPWTKEIYAFPDKQNGIVPVVGVDGWSRIINENQQFDGMDFEQDNESC
                     TCRIYRKDRNHPICVTEWMDECRREPFKTREGREITGPWQSHPKRMLRHKAMIQCARLA
                     FGFAGIYDKDEAERIVENTAYTAERQPERDITPVNDETMQEINTLLIALDKTWDDDLLP
                     LCSQIFRRDIRASSELTQAEAVKALGFLKQKAAEQKVAA"
     protein_bind    3909..3923
                     /label=boxB
                     /bound_moiety="lambda-N peptide"
                     /note="lambda N peptide binding site consisting of an RNA
                     hairpin within the N-utliization (nut) site of the lambda
                     bacteriophage transcript (Tan and Frankel, 1995)"
     CDS             complement(4523..5182)
                     /codon_start=1
                     /gene="cat"
                     /product="chloramphenicol acetyltransferase"
                     /label=CmR
                     /note="confers resistance to chloramphenicol"
                     /translation="MEKKITGYTTVDISQWHRKEHFEAFQSVAQCTYNQTVQLDITAFL
                     KTVKKNKHKFYPAFIHILARLMNAHPKFRMAMKDGELVIWDSVHPCYTVFHEQTETFSS
                     LWSEYHDDFRQFLHIYSQDVACYGENLAYFPKGFIENMFFVSANPWVSFTSFDLNVANM
                     DNFFAPVFTMGKYYTQGDKVLMPLAIQVHHAVCDGFHVGRMLNELQQYCDEWQGGA"
     primer_bind     5097..5116
                     /label=CAT-R
                     /note="Chloramphenicol resistance gene, reverse primer"
     promoter        complement(5183..5285)
                     /label=cat promoter
                     /note="promoter of the E. coli cat gene encoding
                     chloramphenicol acetyltransferase"
     promoter        complement(5368..5439)
                     /gene="bla"
                     /label=AmpR promoter
     CDS             complement(5551..6264)
                     /codon_start=1
                     /gene="cIts"
                     /product="temperature-sensitive variant of the phage lambda
                     repressor"
                     /label=-lambda repressor (ts)
                     /note="thermosensitivity is conferred by the A67T mutation"
                     /translation="MSTKKKPLTQEQLEDARRLKAIYEKKKNELGLSQESVADKMGMGQ
                     SGVGALFNGINALNAYNAALLTKILKVSVEEFSPSIAREIYEMYEAVSMQPSLRSEYEY
                     PVFSHVQAGMFSPELRTFTKGDAERWVSTTKKASDSAFWLEVEGNSMTAPTGSKPSFPD
                     GMLILVDPEQAVEPGDFCIARLGGDEFTFKKLIRDSGQVFLQPLNPQYPMIPCNESCSV
                     VGKVIASQWPEETFG"
     RBS             6353..6361
                     /label=Shine-Dalgarno sequence
                     /note="full consensus sequence for ribosome-binding sites
                     upstream of start codons in E. coli; complementary to a
                     region in the 3' end of the 16S rRNA (Chen et al., 1994)"
     misc_feature    6376..6394
                     /label=Tn5 ME
                     /note="hyperactive mosaic end for Tn5 transposase
                     recognition (Reznikoff et al., 2004)"
     rep_origin      6621..7392
                     /label=pBBR1 oriV
                     /note="replication origin of the broad-host-range plasmid
                     pBBR1 from Bordetella bronchiseptica; requires the pBBR1
                     Rep protein for replication"
     CDS             7393..8055
                     /codon_start=1
                     /product="replication protein for the broad-host-range
                     plasmid pBBR1 from Bordetella bronchiseptica"
                     /label=pBBR1 Rep
                     /translation="MATQSREIGIQAKNKPGHWVQTERKAHEAWAGLIARKPTAAMLLH
                     HLVAQMGHQNAVVVSQKTLSKLIGRSLRTVQYAVKDLVAERWISVVKLNGPGTVSAYVV
                     NDRVAWGQPRDQLRLSVFSAAVVVDHDDQDESLLGHGDLRRIPTLYPGEQQLPTGPGEE
                     PPSQPGIPGMEPDLPALTETEEWERRGQQRLPMPDEPCFLDDGEPLEPPTRVTLPRR"
ORIGIN
        1 cagctgtctc ttatacacat ctccgctgtg ctttcagtgg atttcggata acagaaaggc
       61 cgggaaatac ccagcctcgc tttgtaacgg agtagacgaa agtgattgcg cctacccgga
      121 tattatcgtg aggatgctca tcgccatttc actcatcttt cagggctttt atcgccggat
      181 gtaaatcaac agattgtaac agaccacccg gcggcgtttt cacaagttgc ggacataacc
      241 gttccacgtc cgccagcagg gttatggcct gtgccattga ccactgcgca tgttcgctca
      301 tcagatttcg tgcaatccac tgcgcaatat tgccaggttc gaatacggac tgcttcgcca
      361 ggtagcctat cagttcagga atcaagattt gtaaattttg ttggcgtaag ggtaaaggca
      421 ctgccctgat ggtcacatgc tgtgcatctg actggaaatc aatacccaat tccgccaggg
      481 cagactgcgc tttttctaat gccgattttt cttcggcaga aacttttagc cgcaacggaa
      541 tcagcagcgg ctgggcgcaa acgggcgctt cacccggcgt caattgtgcc tgacgcagcc
      601 aacgttctgc cactggcaag gataaaagtg aaatgttgcc gtcgcgctcc agcaacgcac
      661 agtcggaatg gacgatagtc agtacccgac caaaactctg actgttcgcc gcaagtgcag
      721 gttcctgcgg ttccggcgct tttaattttt gcatcggcgc gggcgtttgc aaaagctggc
      781 gatacacttc accttgctgt ttctggtagc ctggctgcgc attcggccag ggggcagccg
      841 gacgactgcc tgatgctggc gcaggagtgt agcgcggagc taccggctca cgagctgccg
      901 gttctgcaaa gtgattgcgc cccgccgcca cgcggttttc cggaatggaa cgcggtgcag
      961 gttggggttc atcgtccagc ggtagcggcg tttccagttg ctgttgtagc acgctcagca
     1021 cgccctgata gataaaatca tgcaccagac gcgactgatg gaaacgcact tcgtgtttgg
     1081 cggggtgcac gttgacgtcc acctgatgtg ggtcgatctc cagatacaac acaaatgccg
     1141 gttgctgatc ggcccccagt ttgtcttcgc aggcctggcg gatcgcgtga ttgatcaggc
     1201 gatcgcgcat catgcgaccg ttcacgtagc aatactgaat ttctgccagt gcgggcgtgg
     1261 tgtgatttgg atcggccacc cagccgcgta gcgtgagatc gccgtgttgc cattcaatcg
     1321 ccagcgcttg ttcaagaaaa gcggtgccgc aaatcgcgcc taagcgccgt tctttttgcc
     1381 cgccttccgg cactgcgcgg tactgacgca caattttacc gttatgcgac aggttgatcg
     1441 tgacgtcgaa acgcgccagc gcaatgcggc ggatgatctc atcaatgtgg ttaaattcgg
     1501 ttttctcggt gcgcaggaat ttgcgccgcg ccggggtgtt gtagaacaga tccagcacct
     1561 ccagcgtcgt ccccacagga tgcgccgccg gttttaccgt cacgttcata tcgcgccctt
     1621 cggcataggc ctgccaggct tcctgctgtt ctgcggtgcg tgaagtgagc gtcaggcggg
     1681 aaaccgaact gatactcgcc agcgcctcac cgcgaaagcc caggctgata atggcttcga
     1741 gatcgtccag agaggcgatt ttactggtgg catgacgagc cagcgccagc gccagctcat
     1801 cttttttgat accgcagccg ttatcacgaa tgcggataag tttcgcccca ccgcgttcga
     1861 tatcaatatc gatacgcgtc gcacctgcat cgaggctgtt tttcactagt tctttgacta
     1921 ccgacgcagg tcgctcgacc acctcacctg cggcaatctg gttcgccagt tgtggcggta
     1981 agacctgaat tggcattttg taatcctcct ctctcatcgc cattgctccc caaatacaaa
     2041 accaatttca gccagtgcct cgtccatttt ttcgatgaac tccggcacga tctcgtcaaa
     2101 actcgccatg tacttttcat cccgctcaat cacgacataa tgcaggcctt cacgcttcat
     2161 acgcgggtca tagttggcaa agtaccaggc attttttcgc gtcacccaca tgctgtactg
     2221 cacctgggcc atgtaagctg actttatggc ctcgaaacca ccgagccgga acttcatgaa
     2281 atcccgggag gtaaacgggc atttcagttc aaggccgttg ccgtcactgc ataaaccatc
     2341 gggagagcag gcggtacgca tactttcgtc gcgatagatg atcggggatt cagtaacatt
     2401 cacgccggaa gtaaattcaa acagggttct ggcgtcgttc tcgtactgtt ttccccaggc
     2461 cagtgcttta gcgttaactt ccggagccac accggtgcaa acctcagcaa gcagggtgtg
     2521 gaagtaggac attttcatgt caggccactt ctttccggag cggggttttg ctatcacgtt
     2581 gtgaacttct gaagcggtga tgacgccgag ccgtaatttg tgccacgcat cttccccctg
     2641 ttcgacagct ctcacatcga tcccggtacg ctgcaggata atgtccggtg tcatgctgcc
     2701 accttctgct ctgcggcttt ctgtttcagg aatccaagag cttttactgc ttcggcctgt
     2761 gtcagttctg acgatgcacg aatgtcgcgg cgaaatatct gggaacagag cggcaataag
     2821 tcgtcatccc atgttttatc cagggcgatc agcagagtgt taatctcctg catggtttca
     2881 tcgttaaccg gagtgatgtc gcgttccggc tgacgttctg cagtgtatgc agtattttcg
     2941 acaatgcgct cggcttcatc cttgtcatag ataccagcaa atccgaaggc cagacgggca
     3001 cactgaatca tggctttatg acgtaacatc cgtttgggat gcgactgcca cggccccgtg
     3061 atttctctgc cttcgcgagt tttgaatggt tcgcggcggc attcatccat ccattcggta
     3121 acgcagatcg gatgattacg gtccttgcgg taaatccggc atgtacagga ttcattgtcc
     3181 tgctcaaagt ccatgccatc aaactgctgg ttttcattga tgatgcggga ccagccatca
     3241 acgcccacca ccggaacgat gccattctgc ttatcaggaa aggcgtaaat ttctttcgtc
     3301 cacggattaa ggccgtactg gttggcaacg atcagtaatg cgatgaactg cgcatcgctg
     3361 gcatcacctt taaatgccgt ctggcgaaga gtggtgatca gttcctgtgg gtcgacagaa
     3421 tccatgccga cacgttcagc cagcttccca gccagcgttg cgagtgcagt actcattcgt
     3481 tttatacctc tgaatcaata tcaacctggt ggtgagcaat ggtttcaacc atgtaccgga
     3541 tgtgttctgc catgcgctcc tgaaactcaa catcgtcatc aaacgcacgg gtaatggatt
     3601 ttttgctggc cccgtggcgt tgcaaatgat cgatgcatag cgattcaaac aggtgctggg
     3661 gcaggccttt ttccatgtcg tctgccagtt ctgcctcttt ctcttcacgg gcgagctgct
     3721 ggtagtgacg cgcccagctc tgagcctcaa gacgatcctg aatgtaataa gcgttcatgg
     3781 ctgaactcct gaaatagctg tgaaaatatc gcccgcgaaa tgccgggctg attagtaatc
     3841 cggaatcgca cttacggcca atgcttcgtt tcgtatcaca caccccaaag ccttctgctt
     3901 tgaatgctgc ccttcttcag ggcttaattt ttaagagcgt caccttcatg gtggtcagtg
     3961 cgtcctgctg atgtgctcag tatcaccgcc agtggtattt atgtcaacac cgccagagat
     4021 aatttatcac cgcagatggt tatctgtatg ttttttatat gaatttattt tttgcagggg
     4081 ggcattgttt ggtaggtgag agatctgaat tgctatgttt agtgagttgt atctatttat
     4141 ttttcaataa atacaattgg ttatgtgttt tgggggcgat cgtgaggcaa agaaaacccg
     4201 gcgctgaggc cgggttaaga gttggtagct cttgatccgg caaacaaacc accgctggta
     4261 gcggtggttt ttttgtttgc aagcagcaga ttacgcgcag aaaaaaagga tctcaagaag
     4321 atcctttgat cttttctacg gggtctgacg ctcagtggaa cgaaaactca cgttaaggga
     4381 ttttggtcat gagattatca aaaaggatct tcacctagat ccttttaaat taaaaatgaa
     4441 gttttaaatc aatctaaagt atatatgagt aaacttggtc tgacagttag gatccgaggc
     4501 accaataact gccttaaaaa aattacgccc cgccctgcca ctcatcgcag tactgttgta
     4561 attcattaag cattctgccg acatggaagc catcacaaac ggcatgatga acctgaatcg
     4621 ccagcggcat cagcaccttg tcgccttgcg tataatattt gcccatggtg aaaacggggg
     4681 cgaagaagtt gtccatattg gccacgttta aatcaaaact ggtgaaactc acccagggat
     4741 tggctgagac gaaaaacata ttctcaataa accctttagg gaaataggcc aggttttcac
     4801 cgtaacacgc cacatcttgc gaatatatgt gtagaaactg ccggaaatcg tcgtggtatt
     4861 cactccagag cgatgaaaac gtttcagttt gctcatggaa aacggtgtaa caagggtgaa
     4921 cactatccca tatcaccagc tcaccgtctt tcattgccat acggaatttc ggatgagcat
     4981 tcatcaggcg ggcaagaatg tgaataaagg ccggataaaa cttgtgctta tttttcttta
     5041 cggtctttaa aaaggccgta atatccagct gaacggtctg gttataggta cattgagcaa
     5101 ctgactgaaa tgcctcaaaa tgttctttac gatgccattg ggatatatca acggtggtat
     5161 atccagtgat ttttttctcc attttagctt ccttagctcc tgaaaatctc gataactcaa
     5221 aaaatacgcc cggtagtgat cttatttcat tatggtgaaa gttggaacct cttacgtgcc
     5281 gatcaacgtc tcattttcgc caaaagttgg cccagggctt cccggtatca acagggacac
     5341 caggatttat ttattctgcg cggtaccact cttccttttt caatattatt gaagcattta
     5401 tcagggttat tgtctcatga gcggatacat atttgaatga attcaaccat ttactatgtt
     5461 atgttctgag gggagtgaaa attcccctaa ttcgatgaag attcttgctc aattgttatc
     5521 agctatgcgc cgaccagaac accttgccga tcagccaaac gtctcttcag gccactgact
     5581 agcgataact ttccccacaa cggaacaact ctcattgcat gggatcattg ggtactgtgg
     5641 gtttagtggt tgtaaaaaca cctgaccgct atccctgatc agtttcttga aggtaaactc
     5701 atcaccccca agtctggcta tgcagaaatc acctggctca acagcctgct cagggtcaac
     5761 gagaattaac attccgtcag gaaagcttgg cttggagcct gttggtgcgg tcatggaatt
     5821 accttcaacc tcaagccaga atgcagaatc actggctttt ttggttgtgc ttacccatct
     5881 ctccgcatca cctttggtaa aggttctaag ctcaggtgag aacatccctg cctgaacatg
     5941 agaaaaaaca gggtactcat actcacttct aagtgacggc tgcatactaa ccgcttcata
     6001 catctcgtag atttctctgg cgattgaagg gctaaattct tcaacgctaa ctttgagaat
     6061 ttttgtaagc aatgcggcgt tataagcatt taatgcattg atgccattaa ataaagcacc
     6121 aacgcctgac tgccccatcc ccatcttgtc tgcgacagat tcctgggata agccaagttc
     6181 atttttcttt ttttcataaa ttgctttaag gcgacgtgcg tcctcaagct gctcttgtgt
     6241 taatggtttc ttttttgtgc tcatacgtta aatctatcac cgcaagggat aaatatctaa
     6301 caccgtgcgt gttgactatt ttacctctgg cggtgataat ggttgcatgt actaaggagg
     6361 ttgtatggaa caacgagatg tgtataagag acagctggcc tgcccctccc ttttggtgtc
     6421 caaccggctc gacgggggca gcgcaaggcg gtgcctccgg cgggccactc aatgcttgag
     6481 tatactcact agactttgct tcgcaaagtc gtgaccgcct acggcggctg cggcgcccta
     6541 cgggcttgct ctccgggctt cgccctgcgc ggtcgctgcg ctcccttgcc agcccgtgga
     6601 tatgtggacg atggccgcga gcggccaccg gctggctcgc ttcgctcggc ccgtggacaa
     6661 ccctgctgga caagctgatg gacaggctgc gcctgcccac gagcttgacc acagggattg
     6721 cccaccggct acccagcctt cgaccacata cccaccggct ccaactgcgc ggcctgcggc
     6781 cttgccccat caattttttt aattttctct ggggaaaagc ctccggcctg cggcctgcgc
     6841 gcttcgcttg ccggttggac accaagtgga aggcgggtca aggctcgcgc agcgaccgcg
     6901 cagcggcttg gccttgacgc gcctggaacg acccaagcct atgcgagtgg gggcagtcga
     6961 agggcgaagc ccgcccgcct gccccccgag cctcacggcg gcgagtgcgg gggttccaag
     7021 ggggcagcgc caccttgggc aaggccgaag gccgcgcagt cgatcaacaa gccccggagg
     7081 ggccactttt tgccggaggg ggagccgcgc cgaaggcgtg ggggaacccc gcaggggtgc
     7141 ccttctttgg gcaccaaaga actagatata gggcgaaatg cgaaagactt aaaaatcaac
     7201 aacttaaaaa aggggggtac gcaacagctc attgcggcac cccccgcaat agctcattgc
     7261 gtaggttaaa gaaaatctgt aattgactgc cacttttacg caacgcataa ttgttgtcgc
     7321 gctgccgaaa agttgcagct gattgcgcat ggtgccgcaa ccgtgcggca cccctaccgc
     7381 atggagataa gcatggccac gcagtccaga gaaatcggca ttcaagccaa gaacaagccc
     7441 ggtcactggg tgcaaacgga acgcaaagcg catgaggcgt gggccgggct tattgcgagg
     7501 aaacccacgg cggcaatgct gctgcatcac ctcgtggcgc agatgggcca ccagaacgcc
     7561 gtggtggtca gccagaagac actttccaag ctcatcggac gttctttgcg gacggtccaa
     7621 tacgcagtca aggacttggt ggccgagcgc tggatctccg tcgtgaagct caacggcccc
     7681 ggcaccgtgt cggcctacgt ggtcaatgac cgcgtggcgt ggggccagcc ccgcgaccag
     7741 ttgcgcctgt cggtgttcag tgccgccgtg gtggttgatc acgacgacca ggacgaatcg
     7801 ctgttggggc atggcgacct gcgccgcatc ccgaccctgt atccgggcga gcagcaacta
     7861 ccgaccggcc ccggcgagga gccgcccagc cagcccggca ttccgggcat ggaaccagac
     7921 ctgccagcct tgaccgaaac ggaggaatgg gaacggcgcg ggcagcagcg cctgccgatg
     7981 cccgatgagc cgtgttttct ggacgatggc gagccgttgg agccgccgac acgggtcacg
     8041 ctgccgcgcc ggtagcactt gggttgcgca gcaacccgta agtgcgctgt tccagactat
     8101 cggctgtacc gcctcg
//
