>Addgene plasmid #72679 | pORTMAGE-4 | addgene partial sequence | sequence record 136494 | bMutL-F 5'-aggtcttaccgccacaactg-3'
TCGAGCGACCTGCGTCGGTAGTCAAAGAACTAGTGAAAAACAGCCTCGATGCAGGTGCGACGCGTATCGA
TATTGATATCGAACGCGGTGGGGCGAAACTTATCCGCATTCGTGATAACGGCTGCGGTATCAAAAAAGAT
GAGCTGGCGCTGGCGCTGGCTCGTCATGCCACCAGTAAAATCGCCTCTCTGGACGATCTCGAAGCCATTA
TCAGCCTGGGCTTTCGCGGTGAGGCGCTGGCGAGTATCAGTTCGGTTTCCCGCCTGACGCTCACTTCACG
CACCGCAGAACAGCAGGAAGCCTGGCAGGCCTATGCCGAAGGGCGCGATATGAACGTGACGGTAAAACCG
GCGGCGCATCCTGTGGGGACGACGCTGGAGGTGCTGGATCTGTTCTACAACACCCCGGCGCGGCGCAAAT
TCCTGCGCACCGAGAAAACCGAATTTAACCACATTGATGAGATCATCCGCCGCATTGCGCTGGCGCGTTT
CGACGTCACGATCAACCTGTCGCATAACGGTAAAATTGTGCGTCAGTACCGCGCAGTGCCGGAAGGCGGG
CAAAAAGAACGGCGCTTAGGCGCGATTTGCGGCACCGCTTTTCTTGAACAAGCGCTGGCGATTGAATGGC
AACACGGCGATCTCACGCTACGCGGCTGGGTGGCCGATCCAAATCACACCACGCCCGCACTGGCAGAAAT
TCAGTATTGCTACGTGAACGGTCGCATGATGCGCGATCGCCTGATCAATCACGCGATCCGCCAGGCCTGC
GAAGACAAACTGG
