>Addgene plasmid #72679 | pORTMAGE-4 | addgene partial sequence | sequence record 136495 | cI857-F 5'-ttgtctgcgacagattcctg-3'
AAATTGCTTTAAGGCGACGTGCGTCCTCAAGCTGCTCTTGTGTTAATGGTTTCTTTTTTGTGCTCATACG
TTAAATCTATCACCGCAAGGGATAAATATCTAACACCGTGCGTGTTGACTATTTTACCTCTGGCGGTGAT
AATGGTTGCATGTACTAAGGAGGTTGTATGGAACAACGAGATGTGTATAAGAGACAGCTGGCCTGCCCCT
CCCTTTTGGTGTCCAACCGGCTCGACGGGGGCAGCGCAAGGCGGTGCCTCCGGCGGGCCACTCAATGCTT
GAGTATACTCACTAGACTTTGCTTCGCAAAGTCGTGACCGCCTACGGCGGCTGCGGCGCCCTACGGGCTT
GCTCTCCGGGCTTCGCCCTGCGCGGTCGCTGCGCTCCCTTGCCAGCCCGTGGATATGTGGACGATGGCCG
CGAGCGGCCACCGGCTGGCTCGCTTCGCTCGGCCCGTGGACAACCCTGCTGGACAAGCTGATGGACAGGC
TGCGCCTGCCCACGAGCTTGACCACAGGGATTGCCCACCGGCTACCCAGCCTTCGACCACATACCCACCG
GCTCCAACTGCGCGGCCTGCGGCCTTGCCCCATCAATTTTTTTAATT
